>Addgene plasmid #136184 | pCDNA4.TO-ORF24-2xCSTREP | addgene full sequence | sequence record 291857 | Addgene NGS Result
GACGGATCGGGAGATCTCCCGATCCCCTATGGTGCACTCTCAGTACAATCTGCTCTGATGCCGCATAGTT
AAGCCAGTATCTGCTCCCTGCTTGTGTGTTGGAGGTCGCTGAGTAGTGCGCGAGCAAAATTTAAGCTACA
ACAAGGCAAGGCTTGACCGACAATTGCATGAAGAATCTGCTTAGGGTTAGGCGTTTTGCGCTGCTTCGCG
ATGTACGGGCCAGATATACGCGTTGACATTGATTATTGACTAGTTATTAATAGTAATCAATTACGGGGTC
ATTAGTTCATAGCCCATATATGGAGTTCCGCGTTACATAACTTACGGTAAATGGCCCGCCTGGCTGACCG
CCCAACGACCCCCGCCCATTGACGTCAATAATGACGTATGTTCCCATAGTAACGCCAATAGGGACTTTCC
ATTGACGTCAATGGGTGGAGTATTTACGGTAAACTGCCCACTTGGCAGTACATCAAGTGTATCATATGCC
AAGTACGCCCCCTATTGACGTCAATGACGGTAAATGGCCCGCCTGGCATTATGCCCAGTACATGACCTTA
TGGGACTTTCCTACTTGGCAGTACATCTACGTATTAGTCATCGCTATTACCATGGTGATGCGGTTTTGGC
AGTACATCAATGGGCGTGGATAGCGGTTTGACTCACGGGGATTTCCAAGTCTCCACCCCATTGACGTCAA
TGGGAGTTTGTTTTGGCACCAAAATCAACGGGACTTTCCAAAATGTCGTAACAACTCCGCCCCATTGACG
CAAATGGGCGGTAGGCGTGTACGGTGGGAGGTCTATATAAGCAGAGCTCTCCCTATCAGTGATAGAGATC
TCCCTATCAGTGATAGAGATCGTCGACGAGCTCGTTTAGTGAACCGTCAGATCGCCTGGAGACGCCATCC
ACGCTGTTTTGACCTCCATAGAAGACACCGGGACCGATCCAGCCTCCGGACTCTAGCGTTTAAACTTAAG
CTTGGTACCGAGCTCGGATCCATGGCAGCGCTCGAGGGCCCCCTACTACTGCCACCGAGCGCCTCCCTGA
CGACGAGTCCGCAGACCACGTGTTATCAAGCGACTTGGGAATCACAGCTGGAAATATTCTGCTGTCTGGC
CACCAACTCGCACCTGCAGGCAGAGCTGACCTTAGAAGGTCTTGATAAGATGATGCAGCCCGAGCCCACC
TTTTTCGCCTGCAGAGCGATACGCAGACTACTCCTGGGGGAACGCCTCCACCCTTTTATACATCAAGAAG
GGACTCTTTTGGGAAAAGTGGGTCGACGGTACAGCGGCGAAGGTTTAATAATTGACGGTGGTGGAGTGTT
TACGCGCGGACAGATAGACACCGACAACTACCTACCTGCGGTGGGATCATGGGAACTTACCGATGATTGT
GATAAACCCTGCGAATTCAGGGAGCTACGCTCGCTGTATCTTCCCGCGCTACTAACGTGCACCATATGTT
ACAAAGCCATGTTCAGGATAGTGTGCAGGTACCTGGAGTTCTGGGAGTTCGAACAGTGTTTTCATGCGTT
TCTGGCGGTGTTGCCCCATAGTCTACAACCCACAATCTATCAAAATTATTTTGCACTCCTGGAGAGCCTG
AAGCATCTCTCGTTTTCAATAATGCCACCCGCATCCCCAGACGCACAGCTACATTTTTTAAAGTTTAACA
TCGGCAGCTTCATGGCCACGTGGGGGTGGCACGGAGAGCTGGTCTCGCTGCGCCGTGCCATCGCTCACAA
CGTAGAGCGACTGCCCACCGTGCTGAAGAACCTGTCGAAACAGAGTAAGCACCAGGACGTCAAGGTTAAC
GGACGGGATCTGGTGGGCTTTCAGCTGGCTCTAAACCAGCTCGTGTCCCGTCTGCACGTAAAAATCCAAC
GCAAGGACCCCGGACCAAAGCCATACAGGGTGGTCGTCAGTACCCCAGATTGTACCTACTATCTAGTGTA
TCCGGGCACACCGGCCATCTACAGACTCGTCATGTGTATGGCAGTGGCAGACTGCATCGGCCACTCGTGC
AGCGGACTGCACCCCTGCGCAAACTTTTTAGGCACCCACGAGACACCGCGTCTCCTGGCGGCGACGCTTT
CAAGAATCCGGTACGCGCCGAAAGACCGGCGAGCAGCCATGAAGGGAAATTTGCAGGCGTGCTTCCAACG
ATACGCGGCCACGGACGCGCGGACTCTGGGCAGCTCCACAGTGTCAGACATGCTGGAACCCACAAAACAC
GTCAGTTTGGAAAACTTCAAGATCACCATATTCAACACCAACATGGTGATTAACACTAAGATAAGCTGCC
ACGTTCCTAACACCCTGCAAAAGACTATTTTAAACATCCCCAGATTGACCAACAATTTTGTTATACGAAA
GTACTCCGTAAAGGAACCTTCTTTTACCATAAGCGTGTTTTTTTCCGACAACATGTGTCAAGGCACCGCA
ATAAACATCAACATCAGTGGGGACATGCTGCACTTTCTCTTCGCAATGGGTACGCTGAAATGCTTTCTGC
CAATCAGGCACATATTTCCTGTATCGATAGCAAATTGGAACTCCACGTTGGACCTGCACGGACTGGAAAA
CCAGTACATGGTGAGAATGGGGCGAAAAAACGTATTTTGGACCACAAACTTTCCATCTGTGGTCTCCAGC
AAGGATGGGCTAAACGTGTCCTGGTTTAAGGCCGCGACAGCCACGATTTCTAAAGTGTACGGGCAGCCTC
TTGTGGAACAGATTCGCCACGAGCTGGCGCCCATTCTCACGGACCAGCACGCGCGCATCGACGGAAACAA
AAATAGAATATTCTCCCTACTTGAGCACAGAAACCGTTCCCAAATACAGACGCTACACAAAAGGTTCCTG
GAGTGTCTGGTGGAATGCTGTTCGTTTCTCAGGCTTGACGTGGCTTGCATTAGGCGAGCCGCCGCCCGGG
GCCTGTTTGACTTCTCAAAGAAGATAATCAGTCACACTAAAAGCAAACACGAGTGCGCAGTACTGGGATA
TAAAAAGTGTAACCTAATCCCGAAAATCTATGCCCGAAACAAGAAGACCAGGCTAGACGAGTTGGGCCGC
AATGCAAACTTCATTTCGTTCGTCGCCACCACGGGTCATCGGTTCGCCGCTCTAAAGCCACAAATTGTCC
GTCACGCCATTCGCAAACTAGGCCTGCACTGGCGCCACCGAACGGCCGCGTCCAACGAGCAGACACCGCC
AGCCGATCCCCGCGTACGTTGCGTCCGTCCGCTGGTCTCAGGGCGGCCGCTCGAGGGAGGCGGTGGATGG
AGCCACCCCCAGTTCGAGAAGGGCGGCGGCAGCGGCGGCGGCAGCGGCGGCGGCAGCTGGAGCCACCCCC
AGTTCGAGAAGGGGCCCGTTTAAACCCGCTGATCAGCCTCGACTGTGCCTTCTAGTTGCCAGCCATCTGT
TGTTTGCCCCTCCCCCGTGCCTTCCTTGACCCTGGAAGGTGCCACTCCCACTGTCCTTTCCTAATAAAAT
GAGGAAATTGCATCGCATTGTCTGAGTAGGTGTCATTCTATTCTGGGGGGTGGGGTGGGGCAGGACAGCA
AGGGGGAGGATTGGGAAGACAATAGCAGGCATGCTGGGGATGCGGTGGGCTCTATGGCTTCTGAGGCGGA
AAGAACCAGCTGGGGCTCTAGGGGGTATCCCC
[124 nt withheld, positions 3673-3796]
C
[91 nt withheld, positions 3798-3888]
A
[49 nt withheld, positions 3890-3938]
CCTTTGACGTTGGAGTCCACGTTCTTT
[37 nt withheld, positions 3966-4002]
ACCCTATCTCGGTCTATTCTTTTGATTTATAAGGGATTTTGCCGATTTCGGCCTATTGGTTAAAAAATGA
GCTGATTTAACAAAAATTTAACGCGAATTAATTCTGTGGAATGTGTGTCAGTTAGGGTGTGGAAAGTCCC
CAGGCTCCCCAGCAGGCAGAAGTATGCAAAGCATGCATCTCAATTAGTCAGCAACCAGGTGTGGAAAGTC
CCCAGGCTCCCCAGCAGGCAGAAGTATGCAAAGCATGCATCTCAATTAGTCAGCAACCATAGTCCCGCCC
CTAACTCCGCCCATCCCGCCCCTAACTCCGCCCAGTTCCGCCCATTCTCCGCCCCATGGCTGACTAATTT
TTTTTATTTATGCAGAGGCCGAGGCCGCCTCTGCCTCTGAGCTATTCCAGAAGTAGTGAGGAGGCTTTTT
TGGAGGCCTAGGCTTTTGCAAAAAGCTCCCGGGAGCTTGTATATCCATTTTCGGATCTGATCAGCACGTG
TTGACAATTAATCATCGGCATAGTATATCGGCATAGTATAATACGACAAGGTGAGGAACTAAACCATGGC
CAAGTTGACCAGTGCCGTTCCGGTGCTCACCGCGCGCGACGTCGCCGGAGCGGTCGAGTTCTGGACCGAC
CGGCTCGGGTTCTCCCGGGACTTCGTGGAGGACGACTTCGCCGGTGTGGTCCGGGACGACGTGACCCTGT
TCATCAGCGCGGTCCAGGACCAGGTGGTGCCGGACAACACCCTGGCCTGGGTGTGGGTGCGCGGCCTGGA
CGAGCTGTACGCCGAGTGGTCGGAGGTCGTGTCCACGAACTTCCGGGACGCCTCCGGGCCGGCCATGACC
GAGATCGGCGAGCAGCCGTGGGGGCGGGAGTTCGCCCTGCGCGACCCGGCCGGCAACTGCGTGCACTTCG
TGGCCGAGGAGCAGGACTGACACGTGCTACGAGATTTCGATTCCACCGCCGCCTTCTATGAAAGGTTGGG
CTTCGGAATCGTTTTCCGGGACGCCGGCTGGATGATCCTCCAGCGCGGGGATCTCATGCTGGAGTTCTTC
GCCCACCCCAACTTGTTTATTGCAGCTTATAATGGTTACAAATAAAGCAATAGCATCACAAATTTCACAA
ATAAAGCATTTTTTTCACTGCATTCTAGTTGTGGTTTGTCCAAACTCATCAATGTATCTTATCATGTCTG
TATACCGTCGACCTCTAGCTAGAGCTTGGCGTAATCATGGTCATAGCTGTTTCCTGTGTGAAATTGTTAT
CCGCTCACAATTCCACACAACATACGAGCCGGAAGCATAAAGTGTAAAGCCTGGGGTGCCTAATGAGTGA
GCTAACTCACATTAATTGCGTTGCGCTCACTGCCCGCTTTCCAGTCGGGAAACCTGTCGTGCCAGCTGCA
TTAATGAATCGGCCAACGCGCGGGGAGAGGCGGTTTGCGTATTGGGCGCTCTTCCGCTTCCTCGCTCACT
GACTCGCTGCGCTCGGTCGTTCGGCTGCGGCGAGCGGTATCAGCTCACTCAAAGGCGGTAATACGGTTAT
CCACAGAATCAGGGGATAACGCAGGAAAGAACATGTGAGCAAAAGGCCAGCAAAAGGCCAGGAACCGTAA
AAAGGCCGCGTTGCTGGCGTTTTTCCATAGGCTCCGCCCCCCTGACGAGCATCACAAAAATCGACGCTCA
AGTCAGAGGTGGCGAAACCCGACAGGACTATAAAGATACCAGGCGTTTCCCCCTGGAAGCTCCCTCGTGC
GCTCTCCTGTTCCGACCCTGCCGCTTACCGGATACCTGTCCGCCTTTCTCCCTTCGGGAAGCGTGGCGCT
TTCTCATAGCTCACGCTGTAGGTATCTCAGTTCGGTGTAGGTCGTTCGCTCCAAGCTGGGCTGTGTGCAC
GAACCCCCCGTTCAGCCCGACCGCTGCGCCTTATCCGGTAACTATCGTCTTGAGTCCAACCCGGTAAGAC
ACGACTTATCGCCACTGGCAGCAGCCACTGGTAACAGGATTAGCAGAGCGAGGTATGTAGGCGGTGCTAC
AGAGTTCTTGAAGTGGTGGCCTAACTACGGCTACACTAGAAGAACAGTATTTGGTATCTGCGCTCTGCTG
AAGCCAGTTACCTTCGGAAAAAGAGTTGGTAGCTCTTGATCCGGCAAACAAACCACCGCTGGTAGCGGTG
GTTTTTTTGTTTGCAAGCAGCAGATTACGCGCAGAAAAAAAGGATCTCAAGAAGATCCTTTGATCTTTTC
TACGGGGTCTGACGCTCAGTGGAACGAAAACTCACGTTAAGGGATTTTGGTCATGAGATTATCAAAAAGG
ATCTTCACCTAGATCCTTTTAAATTAAAAATGAAGTTTTAAATCAATCTAAAGTATATATGAGTAAACTT
GGTCTGACAGTTACCAATGCTTAATCAGTGAGGCACCTATCTCAGCGATCTGTCTATTTCGTTCATCCAT
AGTTGCCTGACTCCCCGTCGTGTAGATAACTACGATACGGGAGGGCTTACCATCTGGCCCCAGTGCTGCA
ATGATACCGCGAGACCCACGCTCACCGGCTCCAGATTTATCAGCAATAAACCAGCCAGCCGGAAGGGCCG
AGCGCAGAAGTGGTCCTGCAACTTTATCCGCCTCCATCCAGTCTATTAATTGTTGCCGGGAAGCTAGAGT
AAGTAGTTCGCCAGTTAATAGTTTGCGCAACGTTGTTGCCATTGCTACAGGCATCGTGGTGTCACGCTCG
TCGTTTGGTATGGCTTCATTCAGCTCCGGTTCCCAACGATCAAGGCGAGTTACATGATCCCCCATGTTGT
GCAAAAAAGCGGTTAGCTCCTTCGGTCCTCCGATCGTTGTCAGAAGTAAGTTGGCCGCAGTGTTATCACT
CATGGTTATGGCAGCACTGCATAATTCTCTTACTGTCATGCCATCCGTAAGATGCTTTTCTGTGACTGGT
GAGTACTCAACCAAGTCATTCTGAGAATAGTGTATGCGGCGACCGAGTTGCTCTTGCCCGGCGTCAATAC
GGGATAATACCGCGCCACATAGCAGAACTTTAAAAGTGCTCATCATTGGAAAACGTTCTTCGGGGCGAAA
ACTCTCAAGGATCTTACCGCTGTTGAGATCCAGTTCGATGTAACCCACTCGTGCACCCAACTGATCTTCA
GCATCTTTTACTTTCACCAGCGTTTCTGGGTGAGCAAAAACAGGAAGGCAAAATGCCGCAAAAAAGGGAA
TAAGGGCGACACGGAAATGTTGAATACTCATACTCTTCCTTTTTCAATATTATTGAAGCATTTATCAGGG
TTATTGTCTCATGAGCGGATACATATTTGAATGTATTTAGAAAAATAAACAAATAGGGGTTCCGCGCACA
TTTCCCCGAAAAGTGCCACCTGACGTC
Features (pLannotate 1.2.2; 22 found; start..end, strand, type, name):
     28..80      -  misc_feature   bom (fragment): basis of mobility region from pBR322
    235..614     +  enhancer       CMV enhancer: human cytomegalovirus immediate early enhancer
    615..818     +  promoter       CMV promoter: human cytomegalovirus (CMV) immediate early promoter
    820..839     +  promoter       PLtetO-1 promoter (fragment): modified phage lambda PL promoter with tet operator sites (Lutz and Bujard, 1997)
    841..860     +  promoter       PLtetO-1 promoter (fragment): modified phage lambda PL promoter with tet operator sites (Lutz and Bujard, 1997)
    868..901     +  promoter       TRE3GV promoter (fragment): 3rd-generation Tet-responsive promoter that can be activated by binding of Tet-On® 3G, optimized for retroviral and lentiviral vectors
   1002..3257    +  CDS            ORF24: ORF24_HHV8P - Protein inferred from homology: Swiss-Prot protein existence level 3. From Human herpesvirus 8 type P (isolate GK18) (HHV-8) (Kaposi's sarcoma-associated herpesvirus).
   3403..3627    +  polyA_signal   bGH poly(A) signal: bovine growth hormone polyadenylation signal
   3631..3652    +  promoter       SV40 promoter (fragment): SV40 enhancer and early promoter
   3673..4101    +  rep_origin     f1 ori (sequence partly withheld): f1 bacteriophage origin of replication; arrow indicates direction of (+) strand synthesis
   4115..4444    +  promoter       SV40 promoter: SV40 enhancer and early promoter
   4492..4539    +  promoter       EM7 promoter: synthetic bacterial promoter&nbsp
   4558..4932    +  CDS            BleoR: antibiotic-binding protein; Sh ble from Streptoalloteichus hindustanus; confers resistance to bleomycin, phleomycin, and Zeocin™
   4942..5067    +  CDS            ble (fragment): BLE_KLEPN - Experimental evidence at protein level: Swiss-Prot protein existence level 1. Binding protein with a strong affinity to the bleomycin family of antibiotics. Binds to CL990; an antimitotic-antibiotic compound. From Klebsiella pneumoniae.
   5062..5183    +  polyA_signal   SV40 poly(A) signal: SV40 polyadenylation signal
   5256..5272    -  protein_bind   lac operator: The lac repressor binds to the lac operator to inhibit transcription in E. coli. This inhibition can be relieved by adding lactose or isopropyl-β-D-thiogalactopyranoside (IPTG). lac repressor encoded by lacI
   5280..5310    -  promoter       lac promoter: promoter for the E. coli lac operon
   5325..5346    -  protein_bind   CAP binding site: CAP binding activates transcription in the presence of cAMP. E. coli catabolite activator protein
   5359..5451    -  CDS            lacI (fragment): lac repressor; lacI; The lac repressor binds to the lac operator to inhibit transcription in E. coli. This inhibition can be relieved by adding lactose or isopropyl-β-D-thiogalactopyranoside (IPTG).
   5634..6222    -  rep_origin     ori: high-copy-number ColE1/pMB1/pBR322/pUC origin of replication
   6393..7253    -  CDS            AmpR: β-lactamase; bla; confers resistance to ampicillin, carbenicillin, and related antibiotics
   7254..7358    -  promoter       AmpR promoter: bla
