[The description below was written by a language model from this plasmid's Addgene catalogue record and pLannotate feature annotations shown in this document.]
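Description:
pCDNA4.TO-ORF24-2xCSTREP is a 7,389-nt mammalian expression plasmid built on the Invitrogen pCDNA4.TO backbone. It expresses ORF24 of Kaposi's sarcoma-associated herpesvirus (KSHV) with a C-terminal Strep tag, which the name indicates is present in two copies. In bacteria it is maintained at high copy from a ColE1/pUC-type origin and selected with ampicillin through the β-lactamase gene. An f1 origin is also present. For selection in mammalian cells, the plasmid carries a Zeocin resistance cassette in which the Sh ble gene sits behind tandem SV40 early and EM7 promoters and is followed by an SV40 polyadenylation signal. This arrangement allows the marker to be expressed in both mammalian and bacterial hosts.

The ORF24 coding sequence is driven by the human CMV immediate-early enhancer and promoter and is terminated by the bovine growth hormone polyadenylation signal. According to the record, the insert was derived from cDNA of reactivated TREx BCBL-1-RTA cells. Two short tet operator matches lie immediately downstream of the CMV promoter, annotated by the software as fragments of PLtetO-1 and TRE3GV. This is the standard "TO" configuration, in which transcription is repressed in cells expressing the Tet repressor and induced by tetracycline or doxycycline. In cells lacking the repressor, expression is constitutive. The Strep tag is not annotated in the feature table, but a gap between the end of the ORF24 annotation and the polyA signal is consistent with a C-terminal tag. The associated publication title concerns mapping of herpesvirus-host protein complexes and late gene transcription. This fits use of the plasmid for Strep-based affinity purification of ORF24 and its interacting partners from mammalian cells.
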