Addgene plasmid #136184: pCDNA4.TO-ORF24-2xCSTREP
Purpose: Expresses C-terminally strep tagged Kaposi's Sarcoma Associated Herpesvirus (KSHV) ORF24
Depositing lab: Britt Glaunsinger. Depositing organization: University of California, Berkeley. Publication: Global mapping of herpesvirus-host protein complexes reveals a transcription strategy for late genes. Davis ZH, Verschueren E, Jang GM, Kleffman K, Johnson JR, Park J, Von Dollen J, Maher MC, Johnson T, Newton W, Jager S, Shales M, Horner J, Hernandez RD, Krogan NJ, Glaunsinger BA. Mol Cell. 2015 Jan 22;57(2):349-60. doi: 10.1016/j.molcel.2014.11.026. Epub 2014 Dec 24. PubMed 25544563.
Backbone
  Vector backbone: pCDNA4.TO
  Backbone manufacturer: Invitrogen
  Vector type: Mammalian Expression
  Selectable markers: Zeocin
Growth in bacteria
  Bacterial resistance: Ampicillin, 100 μg/mL
  Growth temperature: 37°C
  Growth strain: DH5alpha
  Copy number: High Copy
Gene/Insert
  Gene/Insert name: ORF24
  Species: Kaposi's sarcoma-associated herpesvirus (KSHV)
  Promoter: CMV
  Cloning method: Restriction Enzyme; 5′ cloning site Unknown (unknown if destroyed)
  Sequencing primers: 5′ CGCAAATGGGCGGTAGGCGTG; 3′ TAGAAGGCACAGTCGAGGCT
Resource information
  A portion of this plasmid was derived from a plasmid made by: cDNA of reactivated TREx BCBL-1-RTA cells
Terms and licenses: Academic/Nonprofit Terms; Industry Terms: Not Available to Industry
How to cite: pCDNA4.TO-ORF24-2xCSTREP was a gift from Britt Glaunsinger (Addgene plasmid # 136184 ; http://n2t.net/addgene:136184 ; RRID:Addgene_136184)
